>Addgene plasmid #153148 | Flag-FOXP4 | addgene full sequence | sequence record 299556 | Addgene NGS Result
CGCCATTCTGCCTGGGGACGTCGGAGCAAGCTTGATTTAGGTGACACTATAGAATACAAGCTACTTGTTC
TTTTTGCAGGATCAGCCACCATGGATTACAAGGACGACGACGATAAGGGATCCCATCGATTCGAATTCGT
GGAATCTGCCTCGGAGACAATCAGGTCGGCTCCATCTGGTCAGAATGGCGTGGGCAGCCTCTCTGGACAA
GCAGATGGCAGCAGCGGCGGGGCCACAGGGACAACTGCAAGTGGCACGGGCAGGGAAGTGACCACGGGTG
CAGACAGCAATGGTGAGATGAGTCCCGCAGAGCTGCTGCACTTCCAGCAGCAACAGGCTCTCCAAGTGGC
CCGGCAGTTCCTGCTGCAGCAGGCCTCAGGCCTGAGCTCCCCAGGGAACAATGACAGCAAACAGTCTGCC
TCTGCTGTGCAGGTGCCTGTGTCGGTGGCCATGATGTCGCCGCAGATGCTTACCCCGCAACAGATGCAGC
AGATCCTGTCGCCCCCGCAGCTGCAGGCCTTGCTCCAGCAGCAGCAAGCCCTCATGCTCCAGCAGCTACA
GGAGTACTACAAGAAGCAGCAGGAGCAGCTCCACCTGCAGCTCCTCACCCAGCAGCAGGCTGGGAAACCG
CAGCCCAAAGAGGCACTGGGGAACAAGCAGCTGGCCTTCCAGCAGCAGCTCCTGCAAATGCAACAGTTGC
AGCAGCAGCACCTGCTCAACCTGCAGAGGCAGGGGCTGGTCAGCCTGCAGCCCAACCAAGCCTCGGGGCC
CCTCCAGACCCTTCCGCAAGCAGCTGTTTGCCCAACAGACCTGCCCCAGCTGTGGAAGGGCGAGGGTGCC
CCCGGGCAGCCTGCCGAGGACAGCGTCAAGCAGGAGGGGCTGGACCTCACTGGCACGGCCGCCACCGCTA
CCTCGTTTGCCGCTCCCCCCAAGGTCTCACCCCCCCTCTCCCACCATACCCTGCCCAACGGACAGCCTAC
TGTGCTCACATCTCGGAGAGACAGCTCTTCCCACGAGGAGACCCCCGGCTCCCACCCCCTGTACGGACAC
GGAGAGTGCAAGTGGCCAGGCTGTGAGACCCTGTGTGAAGACCTGGGCCAGTTTATCAAACACCTCAACA
CAGAGCACGCCCTGGATGACCGGAGTACAGCCCAGTGCCGGGTACAGATGCAGGTGGTGCAGCAGCTGGA
GATCCAGCTCGCCAAGGAGAGCGAGCGGCTGCAGGCCATGATGGCCCACCTGCACATGCGGCCCTCGGAG
CCCAAGCCCTTCAGCCAGCCAGTGACCGTCTCTGCAGCAGACTCATTCCCAGATGGTCTCGTGCACCCCC
CGACCTCGGCCGCAGCCCCTGTCACCCCTCTACGGCCCCCTGGCCTGGGCTCTGCCTCCCTGCATGGTGG
GGGCCCAGCCCGTCGGAGAAGCAGTGACAAGTTCTGCTCCCCCATCTCCTCAGAGCTGGCCCAGAATCAT
GAGTTCTACAAGAACGCCGACGTCCGGCCCCCCTTCACCTACGCCTCCCTCATCCGCCAGGCCATCCTGG
AAACCCCTGACAGGCAGCTGACCCTGAATGAGATCTATAACTGGTTCACCAGGATGTTCGCCTATTTCCG
CAGAAACACTGCCACCTGGAAGAACGCCGTGCGCCACAACCTCAGCCTGCACAAGTGCTTCGTCCGCGTG
GAGAACGTCAAGGGTGCCGTGTGGACTGTGGACGAGCGGGAGTATCAGAAGCGGAGACCGCCAAAGATGA
CAGGGAGCCCCACCCTGGTGAAGAACATGATCTCTGGCCTCAGCTATGGAGCACTTAATGCCAGCTACCA
GGCCGCCCTGGCCGAGAGCAGCTTCCCCCTCCTCAACAGCCCTGGCATGCTGAACCCTGGCTCCGCCAGC
AGCCTGCTGCCCCTCAGCCACGATGACGTGGGTGCCCCCGTGGAGCCGCTGCCCAGCAACGGCAGCAGCA
GCCCTCCTCGCCTCTCCCCGCCCCAGTACAGCCACCAGGTGCAGGTGAAGGAGGAGCCAGCAGAGGCAGA
GGAAGACAGGCAGCCCGGGCCTCCCCTGGGCGCCCCTAACCCCAGCGCCTCGGGGCCTCCGGAAGACAGG
GACCTGGAGGAGGAGCTGCCGGGAGAAGAACTGTCCTAAGGGCCTGTAGTCTCGAGCCTCTAGAACTATA
GTGAGTCGTATTACGTAGATCCAGACATGATAAGATACATTGATGAGTTTGGACAAACCACAACTAGAAT
GCAGTGAAAAAAATGCTTTATTTGTGAAATTTGTGATGCTATTGCTTTATTTGTAACCATTATAAGCTGC
AATAAACAAGTTAACAACAACAATTGCATTCATTTTATGTTTCAGGTTCAGGGGGAGGTGTGGGAGGTTT
TTTAATTCGCGGCCGCGGCGCCAATGCATTGGGCCCGGTACCCAGCTTTTGTTCCCTTTAGTGAGGGTTA
ATTGCGCGCTTGGCGTAATCATGGTCATAGCTGTTTCCTGTGTGAAATTGTTATCCGCTCACAATTCCAC
ACAACATACGAGCCGGGAGCATAAAGTGTAAAGCCTGGGGTGCCTAATGAGTGAGCTAACTCACATTAAT
TGCGTTGCGCTCACTGCCCGCTTTCCAGTCGGGAAACCTGTCGTGCCAGCTGCATTAATGAATCGGCCAA
CGCGCGGGGAGAGGCGGTTTGCGTATTGGGCGCTCTTCCGCTTCCTCGCTCACTGACTCGCTGCGCTCGG
TCGTTCGGCTGCGGCGAGCGGTATCAGCTCACTCAAAGGCGGTAATACGGTTATCCACAGAATCAGGGGA
TAACGCAGGAAAGAACATGTGAGCAAAAGGCCAGCAAAAGGCCAGGAACCGTAAAAAGGCCGCGTTGCTG
GCGTTTTTCCATAGGCTCCGCCCCCCTGACGAGCATCACAAAAATCGACGCTCAAGTCAGAGGTGGCGAA
ACCCGACAGGACTATAAAGATACCAGGCGTTTCCCCCTGGAAGCTCCCTCGTGCGCTCTCCTGTTCCGAC
CCTGCCGCTTACCGGATACCTGTCCGCCTTTCTCCCTTCGGGAAGCGTGGCGCTTTCTCATAGCTCACGC
TGTAGGTATCTCAGTTCGGTGTAGGTCGTTCGCTCCAAGCTGGGCTGTGTGCACGAACCCCCCGTTCAGC
CCGACCGCTGCGCCTTATCCGGTAACTATCGTCTTGAGTCCAACCCGGTAAGACACGACTTATCGCCACT
GGCAGCAGCCACTGGTAACAGGATTAGCAGAGCGAGGTATGTAGGCGGTGCTACAGAGTTCTTGAAGTGG
TGGCCTAACTACGGCTACACTAGAAGAACAGTATTTGGTATCTGCGCTCTGCTGAAGCCAGTTACCTTCG
GAAAAAGAGTTGGTAGCTCTTGATCCGGCAAACAAACCACCGCTGGTAGCGGTGGTTTTTTTGTTTGCAA
GCAGCAGATTACGCGCAGAAAAAAAGGATCTCAAGAAGATCCTTTGATCTTTTCTACGGGGTCTGACGCT
CAGTGGAACGAAAACTCACGTTAAGGGATTTTGGTCATGAGATTATCAAAAAGGATCTTCACCTAGATCC
TTTTAAATTAAAAATGAAGTTTTAAATCAATCTAAAGTATATATGAGTAAACTTGGTCTGACAGTTACCA
ATGCTTAATCAGTGAGGCACCTATCTCAGCGATCTGTCTATTTCGTTCATCCATAGTTGCCTGACTCCCC
GTCGTGTAGATAACTACGATACGGGAGGGCTTACCATCTGGCCCCAGTGCTGCAATGATACCGCGAGACC
CACGCTCACCGGCTCCAGATTTATCAGCAATAAACCAGCCAGCCGGAAGGGCCGAGCGCAGAAGTGGTCC
TGCAACTTTATCCGCCTCCATCCAGTCTATTAATTGTTGCCGGGAAGCTAGAGTAAGTAGTTCGCCAGTT
AATAGTTTGCGCAACGTTGTTGCCATTGCTACAGGCATCGTGGTGTCACGCTCGTCGTTTGGTATGGCTT
CATTCAGCTCCGGTTCCCAACGATCAAGGCGAGTTACATGATCCCCCATGTTGTGCAAAAAAGCGGTTAG
CTCCTTCGGTCCTCCGATCGTTGTCAGAAGTAAGTTGGCCGCAGTGTTATCACTCATGGTTATGGCAGCA
CTGCATAATTCTCTTACTGTCATGCCATCCGTAAGATGCTTTTCTGTGACTGGTGAGTACTCAACCAAGT
CATTCTGAGAATAGTGTATGCGGCGACCGAGTTGCTCTTGCCCGGCGTCAATACGGGATAATACCGCGCC
ACATAGCAGAACTTTAAAAGTGCTCATCATTGGAAAACGTTCTTCGGGGCGAAAACTCTCAAGGATCTTA
CCGCTGTTGAGATCCAGTTCGATGTAACCCACTCGTGCACCCAACTGATCTTCAGCATCTTTTACTTTCA
CCAGCGTTTCTGGGTGAGCAAAAACAGGAAGGCAAAATGCCGCAAAAAAGGGAATAAGGGCGACACGGAA
ATGTTGAATACTCATACTCTTCCTTTTTCAATATTATTGAAGCATTTATCAGGGTTATTGTCTCATGAGC
GGATACATATTTGAATGTATTTAGAAAAATAAACAAATAGGGGTTCCGCGCACATTTCCCCGAAAAGTGC
CACCTAAATTGTAAGCGTTAATATTTTGTTAAAATTCGCGTTAAATTTTTGTTAAATCAGCTCATTTTTT
AACCAATAGGCCGAAATCGGCAAAATCCCTTATAAATCAAAAGAATAGACCGAGATAGGGT
[37 nt withheld, positions 4752-4788]
AAAGAACGTGGACTCCAACGTCAAAGG
[49 nt withheld, positions 4816-4864]
T
[91 nt withheld, positions 4866-4956]
G
[124 nt withheld, positions 4958-5081]
CCCATTCGCCATTCAGGCTGCGCAACTGTTGGGAAGGGCGATCGGTGCGGGCCTCTTCGCTATTACGCCA
GTCGACCGCCAATTCAATATGGCGTATATGGACTCATGCCAATTCAATATGGTGGATCTGGACCTGTGCC
AATTCAATATGGCGTATATGGACTCGTGCCAATTCAATATGGTGGATCTGGACCCCAGCCAATTCAATAT
GGCGGACTTGGCACCATGCCAATTCAATATGGCGGACCTGGCACTGTGCCAACTGGGGAGGGGTCTACTT
GGCACGGTGCCAAGTTTGAGGAGGGGTCTTGGCCCTGTGCCAAGTCCGCCATATTGAATTGGCATGGTGC
CAATAATGGCGGCCATATTGGCTATATGCCAGGATCAATATATAGGCAATATCCAATATGGCCCTATGCC
AATATGGCTATTGGCCAGGTTCAATACTATGTATTGGCCCTATGCCATATAGTATTCCATATATGGGTTT
TCCTATTGACGTAGATAGCCCCTCCCAATGGGCGGTCCCATATACCATATATGGGGCTTCCTAATACCGC
CCATAGCCACTCCCCCATTGACGTCAATGGTCTCTATATATGGTCTTTCCTATTGACGTCATATGGGCGG
TCCTATTGACGTATATGGCGCCTCCCCCATTGACGTCAATTACGGTAAATGGCCCGCCTGGCTCAATGCC
CATTGACGTCAATAGGACCACCCACCATTGACGTCAATGGGATGGCTCATTGCCCATTCATATCCGTTCT
CACGCCCCCTATTGACGTCAATGACGGTAAATGGCCCACTTGGCAGTACATCAATATCTATTAATAGTAA
CTTGGCAAGTACATTACTATTGGAAGTACGCCAGGGTACATTGGCAGTACTCCCATTGACGTCAATGGCG
GTAAATGGCCCGCGATGGCTGCCAAGTACATCCCCATTGACGTCAATGGGGAGGGGCAATGACGCAAATG
GGCGTTCCATTGACGTAAATGGGCGGTAGGCGTGCCTAATGGGAGGTCTATATAAGCAATGCTCGTTTAG
GGAAC
Features (pLannotate 1.2.2; 16 found; start..end, strand, type, name):
     35..53      +  promoter       SP6 promoter: promoter for bacteriophage SP6 RNA polymerase
     94..110     +  CDS            FLAG (fragment): FLAG® epitope tag, followed by an enterokinase cleavage site
    139..2136    +  CDS            FOXP4: FOXP4_HUMAN - Also known as FKHLA. Experimental evidence at protein level: Swiss-Prot protein existence level 1. Transcriptional repressor that represses lung-specific expression. From Homo sapiens (Human).
   2166..2183    -  promoter       T7 promoter (fragment): promoter for bacteriophage T7 RNA polymerase
   2188..2322    -  polyA_signal   SV40 poly(A) signal: SV40 polyadenylation signal
   2435..2453    -  promoter       T3 promoter: promoter for bacteriophage T3 RNA polymerase
   2498..2514    -  protein_bind   lac operator: The lac repressor binds to the lac operator to inhibit transcription in E. coli. This inhibition can be relieved by adding lactose or isopropyl-β-D-thiogalactopyranoside (IPTG). lac repressor encoded by lacI
   2522..2552    -  promoter       lac promoter: promoter for the E. coli lac operon
   2567..2588    -  protein_bind   CAP binding site: CAP binding activates transcription in the presence of cAMP. E. coli catabolite activator protein
   2601..2693    -  CDS            lacI (fragment): lac repressor; lacI; The lac repressor binds to the lac operator to inhibit transcription in E. coli. This inhibition can be relieved by adding lactose or isopropyl-β-D-thiogalactopyranoside (IPTG).
   2876..3464    -  rep_origin     ori: high-copy-number ColE1/pMB1/pBR322/pUC origin of replication
   3635..4495    -  CDS            AmpR: β-lactamase; bla; confers resistance to ampicillin, carbenicillin, and related antibiotics
   4496..4600    -  promoter       AmpR promoter: bla
   4653..5081    -  rep_origin     f1 ori (sequence partly withheld): f1 bacteriophage origin of replication; arrow indicates direction of (+) strand synthesis
   5086..5152    -  CDS            lacZα (fragment): LacZα fragment of β-galactosidase; lacZ fragment
   5159..6136    +  promoter       CMV IE94 promoter: enhancer/promoter region of simian cytomegalovirus major immediate early transcription unit IE94
