[The description below was written by a language model from this plasmid's Addgene catalogue record and pLannotate feature annotations shown in this document.]
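Description:
Flag-FOXP4 is a mammalian expression plasmid built on the pCS2+ N-flag backbone and carrying the human FOXP4 coding sequence, a forkhead-box transcription factor annotated as a transcriptional repressor. The insert of about 2 kb was placed between EcoRI and XhoI sites, both of which remain intact, giving a sequenced plasmid of roughly 6.1 kb. In bacteria it is maintained at high copy through a ColE1/pUC-type origin and selected with ampicillin via the β-lactamase gene. An f1 origin is also present, along with remnants of lac promoter/operator, lacI and lacZα sequences that are carried over from the parental cloning vector and have no role in expression of the insert.

Expression is driven by the simian cytomegalovirus IE94 enhancer/promoter, a strong constitutive element in mammalian cells. Because the plasmid is circular, this promoter, annotated at the end of the sequence record, reads directly into the start of the record, where an SP6 promoter, the backbone-encoded N-terminal Flag epitope and then FOXP4 follow in order. The transcript is terminated by an SV40 polyadenylation signal. The SP6 promoter upstream of the tagged open reading frame could in principle support in vitro transcription of sense RNA, a standard feature of pCS2+ vectors, while T7 and T3 promoters lie downstream in the opposite orientation. The depositor notes that the second amino acid, a methionine, has been removed from the FOXP4 sequence. The plasmid belongs to a uniformly designed library of FOX transcription factor constructs, and is intended for expressing Flag-tagged FOXP4 in mammalian cells, where the epitope allows antibody-based detection or purification.
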