Addgene plasmid #153148: Flag-FOXP4
Purpose: Expression of Flag tagged human FOXP4 in mammalian cells
Depositing lab: Stefan Koch. Depositing organization: Linkopings Universitet. Publication: A uniform expression library for the exploration of FOX transcription factor biology. Moparthi L, Koch S. Differentiation. 2020 Sep - Oct;115:30-36. doi: 10.1016/j.diff.2020.08.002. Epub 2020 Aug 20. PubMed 32858261.
Backbone
  Vector backbone: pCS2+ N-flag
  Backbone size w/o insert (bp): 4131
  Vector type: Mammalian Expression
Growth in bacteria
  Bacterial resistance: Ampicillin, 100 μg/mL
  Growth temperature: 37°C
  Growth strain: DH5alpha
  Copy number: High Copy
Gene/Insert
  Gene/Insert name: human FOXP4
  Species: H. sapiens (human)
  Insert size (bp): 2012
  Entrez Gene: FOXP4 (a.k.a. hFKHLA)
  Promoter: CMV IE94
  Tag / fusion protein: Flag (N terminal on backbone)
  Cloning method: Restriction Enzyme; 5′ cloning site EcoRI (not destroyed); 3′ cloning site XhoI (not destroyed)
  Sequencing primers: 5′ SP6; 3′ EBV-rev
Terms and licenses: Academic/Nonprofit Terms; Industry Terms: Not Available to Industry
Depositor comments: Second amino acid methionine is removed
How to cite: Flag-FOXP4 was a gift from Stefan Koch (Addgene plasmid # 153148 ; http://n2t.net/addgene:153148 ; RRID:Addgene_153148)
