>Addgene plasmid #153148 | Flag-FOXP4 | depositor partial sequence | sequence record 296356 | hFOXP4 gene sequence
ATGGTGGAATCTGCCTCGGAGACAATCAGGTCGGCTCCATCTGGTCAGAATGGCGTGGGCAGCCTCTCTG
GACAAGCAGATGGCAGCAGCGGCGGGGCCACAGGGACAACTGCAAGTGGCACGGGCAGGGAAGTGACCAC
GGGTGCAGACAGCAATGGTGAGATGAGTCCCGCAGAGCTGCTGCACTTCCAGCAGCAACAGGCTCTCCAA
GTGGCCCGGCAGTTCCTGCTGCAGCAGGCCTCAGGCCTGAGCTCCCCAGGGAACAATGACAGCAAACAGT
CTGCCTCTGCTGTGCAGGTGCCTGTGTCGGTGGCCATGATGTCGCCGCAGATGCTTACCCCGCAACAGAT
GCAGCAGATCCTGTCGCCCCCGCAGCTGCAGGCCTTGCTCCAGCAGCAGCAAGCCCTCATGCTCCAGCAG
CTACAGGAGTACTACAAGAAGCAGCAGGAGCAGCTCCACCTGCAGCTCCTCACCCAGCAGCAGGCTGGGA
AACCGCAGCCCAAAGAGGCACTGGGGAACAAGCAGCTGGCCTTCCAGCAGCAGCTCCTGCAAATGCAACA
GTTGCAGCAGCAGCACCTGCTCAACCTGCAGAGGCAGGGGCTGGTCAGCCTGCAGCCCAACCAAGCCTCG
GGGCCCCTCCAGACCCTTCCGCAAGCAGCTGTTTGCCCAACAGACCTGCCCCAGCTGTGGAAGGGCGAGG
GTGCCCCCGGGCAGCCTGCCGAGGACAGCGTCAAGCAGGAGGGGCTGGACCTCACTGGCACGGCCGCCAC
CGCTACCTCGTTTGCCGCTCCCCCCAAGGTCTCACCCCCCCTCTCCCACCATACCCTGCCCAACGGACAG
CCTACTGTGCTCACATCTCGGAGAGACAGCTCTTCCCACGAGGAGACCCCCGGCTCCCACCCCCTGTACG
GACACGGAGAGTGCAAGTGGCCAGGCTGTGAGACCCTGTGTGAAGACCTGGGCCAGTTTATCAAACACCT
CAACACAGAGCACGCCCTGGATGACCGGAGTACAGCCCAGTGCCGGGTACAGATGCAGGTGGTGCAGCAG
CTGGAGATCCAGCTCGCCAAGGAGAGCGAGCGGCTGCAGGCCATGATGGCCCACCTGCACATGCGGCCCT
CGGAGCCCAAGCCCTTCAGCCAGCCAGTGACCGTCTCTGCAGCAGACTCATTCCCAGATGGTCTCGTGCA
CCCCCCGACCTCGGCCGCAGCCCCTGTCACCCCTCTACGGCCCCCTGGCCTGGGCTCTGCCTCCCTGCAT
GGTGGGGGCCCAGCCCGTCGGAGAAGCAGTGACAAGTTCTGCTCCCCCATCTCCTCAGAGCTGGCCCAGA
ATCATGAGTTCTACAAGAACGCCGACGTCCGGCCCCCCTTCACCTACGCCTCCCTCATCCGCCAGGCCAT
CCTGGAAACCCCTGACAGGCAGCTGACCCTGAATGAGATCTATAACTGGTTCACCAGGATGTTCGCCTAT
TTCCGCAGAAACACTGCCACCTGGAAGAACGCCGTGCGCCACAACCTCAGCCTGCACAAGTGCTTCGTCC
GCGTGGAGAACGTCAAGGGTGCCGTGTGGACTGTGGACGAGCGGGAGTATCAGAAGCGGAGACCGCCAAA
GATGACAGGGAGCCCCACCCTGGTGAAGAACATGATCTCTGGCCTCAGCTATGGAGCACTTAATGCCAGC
TACCAGGCCGCCCTGGCCGAGAGCAGCTTCCCCCTCCTCAACAGCCCTGGCATGCTGAACCCTGGCTCCG
CCAGCAGCCTGCTGCCCCTCAGCCACGATGACGTGGGTGCCCCCGTGGAGCCGCTGCCCAGCAACGGCAG
CAGCAGCCCTCCTCGCCTCTCCCCGCCCCAGTACAGCCACCAGGTGCAGGTGAAGGAGGAGCCAGCAGAG
GCAGAGGAAGACAGGCAGCCCGGGCCTCCCCTGGGCGCCCCTAACCCCAGCGCCTCGGGGCCTCCGGAAG
ACAGGGACCTGGAGGAGGAGCTGCCGGGAGAAGAACTGTCCTAA
